>Addgene plasmid #238394 | eOYW014 | addgene full sequence | sequence record 492431 | Addgene NGS Result
GAAGATCCTTTGATCTTTTCTACGGGGTCTGACGCTCAGTGGAACGAAAACTCACGTTAAGGGATTTTGG
TCATGAGATTATCAAAAAGGATCTTCACCTAGATCCTTTTAAATTAAAAATGAAGTTTTAAATCAATCTA
AAGTATATATGAGTAAACTTGGTCTGACAGTTACCAATGCTTAATCAGTGAGGCACCTATCTCAGCGATC
TGTCTATTTCGTTCATCCATAGTTGCCTGACTCCCCGTCGTGTAGATAACTACGATACGGGAGGGCTTAC
CATCTGGCCCCAGTGCTGCAATGATACCGCGAGACCCACGCTCACCGGCTCCAGATTTATCAGCAATAAA
CCAGCCAGCCGGAAGGGCCGAGCGCAGAAGTGGTCCTGCAACTTTATCCGCCTCCATCCAGTCTATTAAT
TGTTGCCGGGAAGCTAGAGTAAGTAGTTCGCCAGTTAATAGTTTGCGCAACGTTGTTGCCATTGCTACAG
GCATCGTGGTGTCACGCTCGTCGTTTGGTATGGCTTCATTCAGCTCCGGTTCCCAACGATCAAGGCGAGT
TACATGATCCCCCATGTTGTGCAAAAAAGCGGTTAGCTCCTTCGGTCCTCCGATCGTTGTCAGAAGTAAG
TTGGCCGCAGTGTTATCACTCATGGTTATGGCAGCACTGCATAATTCTCTTACTGTCATGCCATCCGTAA
GATGCTTTTCTGTGACTGGTGAGTACTCAACCAAGTCATTCTGAGAATAGTGTATGCGGCGACCGAGTTG
CTCTTGCCCGGCGTCAATACGGGATAATACCGCGCCACATAGCAGAACTTTAAAAGTGCTCATCATTGGA
AAACGTTCTTCGGGGCGAAAACTCTCAAGGATCTTACCGCTGTTGAGATCCAGTTCGATGTAACCCACTC
GTGCACCCAACTGATCTTCAGCATCTTTTACTTTCACCAGCGTTTCTGGGTGAGCAAAAACAGGAAGGCA
AAATGCCGCAAAAAAGGGAATAAGGGCGACACGGAAATGTTGAATACTCATACTCTTCCTTTTTCAATAT
TATTGAAGCATTTATCAGGGTTATTGTCTCATGAGCGGATACATATTTGAATGTATTTAGAAAAATAAAC
AAATAGGGGTTCCGCGCACATTTCCCCGAAAAGTGCCACCTGAATTAATTCGAGCTCGCCCAAACATAAC
AGGAAGAAAAATGCCCCGCTGTGGGCGGACAAAATAGTTGGGAACTGGGAGGGGTGGAAATGGAGTTTTT
AAGGATTATTTAGGGAAGAGTGACAAAATAGATGGGAACTGGGTGTAGCGTCGTAAGCTAATACGAAAAT
TAAAAATGACAAAATAGTTTGGAACTAGATTTCACTTATCTGGTTGGCCTGCAGGGGGGGGGGGAAAGCC
ACGTTGTGTCTCAAAATCTCTGATGTTACATTGCACAAGATAAAAATATATCATCATGAACAATAAAACT
GTCTGCTTACATAAACAGTAATACAAGGGGTGTTATGAGCCATATTCAACGGGAAACGTCTTGCTCGAGG
CCGCGATTAAATTCCAACATGGATGCTGATTTATATGGGTATAAATGGGCTCGCGATAATGTCGGGCAAT
CAGGTGCGACAATCTATCGATTGTATGGGAAGCCCGATGCGCCAGAGTTGTTTCTGAAACATGGCAAAGG
TAGCGTTGCCAATGATGTTACAGATGAGATGGTCAGACTAAACTGGCTGACGGAATTTATGCCTCTTCCG
ACCATCAAGCATTTTATCCGTACTCCTGATGATGCATGGTTACTCACCACTGCGATCCCCGGGAAAACAG
CATTCCAGGTATTAGAAGAATATCCTGATTCAGGTGAAAATATTGTTGATGCGCTGGCAGTGTTCCTGCG
CCGGTTGCATTCGATTCCTGTTTGTAATTGTCCTTTTAACAGCGATCGCGTATTTCGTCTCGCTCAGGCG
CAATCACGAATGAATAACGGTTTGGTTGATGCGAGTGATTTTGATGACGAGCGTAATGGCTGGCCTGTTG
AACAAGTCTGGAAAGAAATGCATAAGCTTTTGCCATTCTCACCGGATTCAGTCGTCACTCATGGTGATTT
CTCACTTGATAACCTTATTTTTGACGAGGGGAAATTAATAGGTTGTATTGATGTTGGACGAGTCGGAATC
GCAGACCGATACCAGGATCTTGCCATCCTATGGAACTGCCTCGGTGAGTTTTCTCCTTCATTACAGAAAC
GGCTTTTTCAAAAATATGGTATTGATAATCCTGATATGAATAAATTGCAGTTTCATTTGATGCTCGATGA
GTTTTTCTAATCAGAATTGGTTAATTGGTTGTAACACTGGCAGAGCATTACGCTGACTTGACGGGACGGC
GGCTTTGTTGAATAAATCGAACTTTTGCTGAGTTGAAGGATCAGATCACGCATCTTCCCGACAACGCAGA
CCGTTCCGTGGCAAAGCAAAAGTTCAAAATCACCAACTGGTCCACCTACAACAAAGCTCTCATCAACCGT
GGCTCCCTCACTTTCTGGCTGGATGATGGGGCGATTCAGGCCTGGTATGAGTCAGCAACACCTTCTTCAC
GAGGCAGACCTCAGCGCCCCCCCCCCCCTGCAGGTCGACTAGAGTCGGGGATCCGGTGATTGATTGAGCA
AGCTTTATGCTTGTAAACCGTTTTGTGAAAAAATTTTTAAAATAAAAAAGGGGACCTCTAGGGTCCCCAA
TTAATTAGTAATATAATCTATTAAAGGTCATTCAAAAGGTCATCCACCGGATCAATTCCCCTGCTCGCGC
AGGCTGGGTGCCAAGCTCTCGGGTAACATCAAGGCCCGATCCTTGGAGCCCTTGCCCTCCCGCACGATGA
TCGT
[255 nt withheld, positions 2875-3129]
CGTGGAGACCGAAACCTTGCGCTCGTTCGCCAGCCAGGACAGAAATGCCTCGACTTCGCTGCTGCCCAAG
GTTGCCGGGTGACGCACACCGTGGAAACGGATGAAGGCACGAACCCAGTGGACATAAGCCTGTTCGGTTC
GTAAGCTGTAATGCAAGTAGCGTATGCGCTCACGCAACTGGTCCAGAACCTTGACCGAACGCAGCGGTGG
TAACGGCGCAGTGGCGGTTTTCATGGCTTGTTATGACTGTTTTTTTGGGGTACAGTCTATGCCTCGGGCA
TCCAAGCAGCAAGCGCGTTACGCCGTGGGTCGATGTTTGTGTCTAACAATTCGTTCAAGCCGACGCCGCT
TCGCGGCGCGGCTTAACTCAAGCGTTAGATGCACTAAGCACATAATTGCTCACAGCCAAACTATCAGGTC
AAGTCTGCTTTTATTATTTTTAAGCGTGCATAATAAGCCCTACACAAATTGGGAGATATATCATGAAAGG
CTGGCTTTTTCTTGTTATCGCAATAGTTGGCGAAGTAATCGCAACATCCGCATTAAAATCTAGCGAGGGC
TTTACTAAGCTGATCCGGTGGATGACCTTTTGAATGACCTTTAATAGATTATATTACTAATTAATTGGGG
ACCCTAGAGGTCCCCTTTTTTATTTTAAAAATTTTTTCACAAAACGGTTTACAAGCATAAAGCTTGCTCA
ATCAATCACCGGATCCCGACGGGCCCGGTACCGCGGCCGCGCGAATTCGAGCTCGGTACCATTTATCAGG
GTTATTGTCTCATGAGCGGATACATATTTGAATGTATTTAGAAAAATAAACAAATAGGGGTTCCGCGCAC
ATTTCCCCGAAAAGTGCCACCTGACGTCTAAGAAACCATTATTATCATGACATTAACCTATAAAAATAGG
CGTATCACGAGGCCCTTTCGTCTTCACCTCGAGAACATTACTCGCATCCATTCTCAGGCTGTCTCGTCTC
GTCTCGGAGTTGACGGCTAGCTCAGTCCTAGGTACAGTGCTAGCTACTGGGCCCAAGTTCACTTAAAAAG
GAGATCAACAATGAAAGCAATTTTCGTACTGAAACATCTTAATCATGCTAAGGAGGTTTTCTAATGAGCG
AGCTGATCAAGGAGAACATGCACATGAAGCTGTACATGGAGGGCACCGTGAACAACCACCACTTCAAGTG
CACATCCGAGGGCGAAGGCAAGCCCTACGAGGGCACCCAGACCATGAAGATCAAGGTGGTCGAGGGCGGC
CCTCTCCCCTTCGCCTTCGACATCCTGGCTACCAGCTTCATGTACGGCAGCAAAGCCTTCATCAACCACA
CCCAGGGCATCCCCGACTTCTTTAAGCAGTCCTTCCCTGAGGGCTTCACATGGGAGAGAATCACCACATA
CGAAGACGGGGGCGTGCTGACCGCTACCCAGGACACCAGCTTCCAGAACGGCTGCATCATCTACAACGTC
AAGATCAACGGGGTGAACTTCCCATCCAACGGCCCTGTGATGCAGAAGAAAACACGCGGCTGGGAGGCCA
ACACCGAGATGCTGTACCCCGCTGACGGCGGCCTGAGAGGCCACAGCCAGATGGCCCTGAAGCTCGTGGG
CGGGGGCTACCTGCACTGCTCCTTCAAGACCACATACAGATCCAAGAAACCCGCTAAGAACCTCAAGATG
CCCGGCTTCCACTTCGTGGACCACAGACTGGAAAGAATCAAGGAGGCCGACAAAGAAACGTACGTCGAGC
AGCACGAGATGGCTGTGGCCAAGTACTGCGACCTCCCTAGCAAACTGGGGCACAGATGAAGGTGACTCCT
GTTGATAGATCCAGTAATGACCTCAGAACTCCATCTGGATTTGTTCAGAACGCTCGGTTGCCGCCGGGCG
TTTTTTATTGGTGAGAATGCTTCCAGGATACATAGATTACCACAACTCCGAGCCCTTCCACCCCAAGCTA
GCTTGGAGGACAAATCCGCCGCTAGGAGCTTGCGGCCGCCTTAAGACGCGTGGATCCCCGGGAATTTCGA
CCCCACGCCCCTCTTTAATACGACGGGCAATTTGCACTTCAGAAAATGAAGAGTTTGCTTTAGCCATAAC
AAAAGTCCAGTATGCTTTTTCACAGCATAACTGGACTGATTTCAGTTTACAACTATTCTGTCTAGTTTAA
GACTTTATTGTCATAGTTTAGATCTATTTTGTTCAGTTTAAGACTTTATTGTCCGCCCACACCCGCTTAC
GCAGGGCATCCATTTATTACTCAACCGTAACCGATTTTGCCAGGTTACGCGGCTGGTCCTCTAGAATTCC
CATGTCAGCCGTTAAGTGTTCCTGTGTCACTCAAAATTGCTTTGAGAGGCTCTAAGGGCTTCTCAGTGCG
TTACATCCCTGGCTTGTTGTCCACAACCGTTAAACCTTAAAAGCTTTAAAAGCCTTATATATTCTTTTTT
TTCTTATAAAACTTAAAACCTTAGAGGCTATTTAAGTTGCTGATTTATATTAATTTTATTGTTCAAACAT
GAGAGCTTAGTACGTGAAACATGAGAGCTTAGTACGTTAGCCATGAGAGCTTAGTACGTTAGCCATGAGG
GTTTAGTTCGTTAAACATGAGAGCTTAGTACGTTAAACATGAGAGCTTAGTACGTGAAACATGAGAGCTT
AGTACGTACTATCAACAGGTTGAACTGCTGATCTTCAGATCCTCTACGCCGGACGCATCGTGGCCGGATC
GGGGGGGGGGGGCGCTCGGTCTTGCCTTGCTCGTCGGTGATGTACTTCACCAGCTCCGCGAAGTCGCTCT
TCTTGATGGAGCGCATGGGGACGTGCTTGGCAATCACGCGCACCCCCCGGCCGTTTTAGCGGCTAAAAAA
GTCATGGCTCTGCCCTCGGGCGGACCACGCCCATCATGACCTTGCCAAGCTCGTCCTGCTTCTCTTCGAT
CTTCGCCAGCAGGGCGAGGATCGTGGCATCACCGAACCGCGCCGTGCGCGGGTCGTCGGTGAGCCAGAGT
TTCAGCAGGCCGCCCAGGCGGCCCAGGTCGCCATTGATGCGGGCCAGCTCGCGGACGTGCTCATAGTCCA
CGACGCCCGTGATTTTGTAGCCCTGGCCGACGGCCAGCAGGTAGGCCGACAGGCTCATGCCGGCCGCCGC
CGCCTTTTCCTCAATCGCTCTTCGTTCGTCTGGAAGGCAGTACACCTTGATAGGTGGGCTGCCCTTCCTG
GTTGGCTTGGTTTCATCAGCCATCCGCTTGCCCTCATCTGTTACGCCGGCGGTAGCCGGCCAGCCTCGCA
GAGCAGGATTCCCGTTGAGCACCGCCAGGTGCGAATAAGGGACAGTGAAGAAGGAACACCCGCTCGCGGG
TGGGCCTACTTCACCTATCCTGCCCGGCTGACGCCGTTGGATACACCAAGGAAAGTCTACACGAACCCTT
TGGCAAAATCCTGTATATCGTGCGAAAAAGGATGGATATACCGAAAAAATCGCTATAATGACCCCGAAGC
AGGGTTATGCAGCGGAAAAGCGCTTTCTCATAGCTCACGCTGTAGGTATCTCAGTTCGGTGTAGGTCGTT
CGCTCCAAGCTGGGCTGTGTGCACGAACCCCCCGTTCAGCCCGACCGCTGCGCCTTATCCGGTAACTATC
GTCTTGAGTCCAACCCGGTAAGACACGACTTATCGCCACTGGCAGCAGCCACTGGTAACAGGATTAGCAG
AGCGAGGTATGTAGGCGGTGCTACAGAGTTCTTGAAGTGGTGGCCTAACTACGGCTACACTAGAAGAACA
GTATTTGGTATCTGCGCTCTGCTGAAGCCAGTTACCTTCGGAAAAAGAGTTGGTAGCTCTTGATCCGGCA
AACAAACCACCGCTGGTAGCGGTGGTTTTTTTGTTTGCAAGCAGCAGATTACGCGCAGAAAAAAAGGATC
TCAA
Features (pLannotate 1.2.2; 18 found; start..end, strand, type, name):
    171..1031    -  CDS            AmpR: β-lactamase; bla; confers resistance to ampicillin, carbenicillin, and related antibiotics
   1032..1136    -  promoter       AmpR promoter: bla
   1210..1375    +  mobile_element Tn7L: mini-Tn7 element (left end of the Tn7 transposon) Tn7
   1505..2320    +  CDS            KanR: aminoglycoside phosphotransferase; aph(3')-Ia; confers resistance to kanamycin in bacteria or G418 (Geneticin®) in eukaryotes
   2461..2607    +  CDS            TRA2_ECOLX (fragment): Protein predicted: Swiss-Prot protein existence level 4. Required for transposition of transposon Tn903. From Escherichia coli.
   2791..3363    -  CDS            int (fragment) (sequence partly withheld): INT2_ECOLX - Protein inferred from homology: Swiss-Prot protein existence level 3. Putative integrase believed to be involved in the insertion of antibiotic resistance genes into plasmids and transposons. From Escherichia coli.
   3612..3701    +  CDS            qacE (fragment): QACE_ECOLX - Protein inferred from homology: Swiss-Prot protein existence level 3. Multidrug exporter. Is implicated for the resistance to bacteriocidal quaternary ammonium compounds. From Escherichia coli.
   3872..3889    +  misc_feature   MCS (fragment): pUC18/19 multiple cloning site
   3889..3966    -  promoter       AmpR promoter (fragment): bla
   4119..4143    +  promoter       J23119(SpeI) promoter (fragment): bacterial promoter (Registry of Standard Biological Parts BBa J23119) modified to end with an SpeI site
   4243..4935    +  CDS            TurboRFP: TurboRFP is a basic (constitutively fluorescent) orange fluorescent protein published in 2007, derived from Entacmaea quadricolor. It has low acid sensitivity.
   4943..5037    +  terminator     lambda t0 terminator: transcription terminator from phage lambda
   5162..5360    +  mobile_element Tn7R (fragment): mini-Tn7 element (right end of the Tn7 transposon) Tn7
   5442..5830    -  rep_origin     R6K γ ori: γ replication origin from E. coli plasmid R6K; requires the R6K initiator protein pi for replication
   5871..5963    -  CDS            traI (fragment): TRAI6_ECOLX - Experimental evidence at protein level: Swiss-Prot protein existence level 1. The initiation process of transfer DNA synthesis requires the interaction of at least three plasmid-specific components (TraH, I, and J) at the transfer origin resulting in the assembly of a specialised nucleoprotein complex - the relaxosome. Site- and strand-specific cleavage at the transfer origin is dependent on TraI and TraJ. From Escherichia coli.
   6001..6372    -  CDS            traJ: oriT-recognizing protein; traJ
   6405..6514    -  oriT           oriT: incP origin of transfer
   6649..7053    -  rep_origin     ori (fragment): high-copy-number ColE1/pMB1/pBR322/pUC origin of replication
