[The description below was written by a language model from this plasmid's Addgene catalogue record and pLannotate feature annotations shown in this document.]
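Description:
eOYW014 is a 7,053-nt bacterial expression plasmid built on the EML002 backbone. It carries a constitutive TurboRFP reporter cassette inside a mini-Tn7 transposon and comes from a DNA part library developed for engineering the nematode-symbiotic bacterium Xenorhabdus griffiniae HGB2511. Replication depends on the R6K γ origin, which requires the pi initiator protein. The plasmid is therefore maintained at low copy in a pir+ host strain and should not replicate in bacteria lacking pir. The annotation also finds a fragment of a ColE1/pUC-type origin, which appears to be only a remnant. An incP oriT with traJ and a traI fragment allows conjugative mobilization from a suitable donor. Selection uses ampicillin, from a bla gene in the backbone outside the transposon ends, and kanamycin, from an aph(3')-Ia gene between them.

The insert, recorded as UNS1-P2m-U4d-TurboRFP-t0-UNSX, lies between the Tn7L and Tn7R ends along with the kanamycin marker. Its name suggests a promoter part (P2m) and a 5' UTR/ribosome-binding part (U4d) upstream of the TurboRFP coding sequence. The phage lambda t0 terminator follows, and the whole unit is flanked by unique sequences (UNS) of the kind used for assembly. The annotation detects a partial match to a J23119-type constitutive promoter upstream of TurboRFP, which fits the stated constitutive design. Fragments of integron-related genes (int, qacE, a Tn903 sequence) also lie within the transposon and are probably carried over from the backbone. No Tn7 transposase genes are annotated, so they would have to be supplied separately. This layout suits conjugative delivery and Tn7-mediated chromosomal insertion of the reporter, although the record itself states only that this is a constitutive TurboRFP Golden Gate construct, cloned by Gibson assembly.
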