Addgene plasmid #238394: eOYW014
Purpose: TurboRFP constitutive Golden Gate construct
Depositing lab: Richard Murray. Depositing organization: California Institute of Technology. Publication: A DNA Part Library for Reliable Engineering of the Emerging Model Nematode Symbiotic Bacterium Xenorhabdus griffiniae HGB2511. Larsson EM, Wang OY, Murray RM. ACS Synth Biol. 2025 Oct 17;14(10):4122-4126. doi: 10.1021/acssynbio.5c00414. Epub 2025 Sep 25. PubMed 40998411.
Backbone
  Vector backbone: EML002
  Vector type: Bacterial Expression
Growth in bacteria
  Bacterial resistance: Ampicillin and Kanamycin, 100 & 50 μg/mL
  Growth temperature: 37°C
  Growth strain: pir2+
  Copy number: Low Copy
Gene/Insert
  Gene/Insert name: UNS1-P2m-U4d-TurboRFP-t0-UNSX
  Species: Synthetic
  Cloning method: Gibson Cloning
Terms and licenses: Academic/Nonprofit Terms; Industry Terms: Not Available to Industry
Depositor comments: Please visit https://doi.org/10.1101/2025.06.09.658710 for bioRxiv preprint.
How to cite: eOYW014 was a gift from Richard Murray (Addgene plasmid # 238394 ; http://n2t.net/addgene:238394 ; RRID:Addgene_238394)
